Addgene plasmid #121719: KK802: pMVP (L5-L4) Zeo-P2A
Purpose: pMVP L5-L4 entry plasmid, contains Zeo-P2A for 4-component MultiSite Gateway Pro assembly. Allows expression of N-term Zeo selection marker linked by P2A to gene of interest.
Depositing lab: Christopher Newgard. Depositing organization: Duke University. Publication: Creation of versatile cloning platforms for transgene expression and dCas9-based epigenome editing. Haldeman JM, Conway AE, Arlotto ME, Slentz DH, Muoio DM, Becker TC, Newgard CB. Nucleic Acids Res. 2018 Dec 27. pii: 5264291. doi: 10.1093/nar/gky1286. PubMed 30590691.
Backbone
  Vector backbone: pDONR221 P5-P4
  Backbone manufacturer: Invitrogen
  Backbone size w/o insert (bp): 2554
  Vector type: Synthetic Biology ; pMVP Gateway Entry Plasmid
Growth in bacteria
  Bacterial resistance: Kanamycin, 50 μg/mL
  Growth temperature: 37°C
  Growth strain: DH5alpha
  Copy number: High Copy
Gene/Insert
  Gene/Insert name: Zeo-P2A (open)
  Species: Synthetic
  Insert size (bp): 516
  Cloning method: Gateway Cloning
  Sequencing primers: 5′ M13F; 3′ M13R
Terms and licenses: Academic/Nonprofit Terms; Industry Terms: Not Available to Industry
How to cite: KK802: pMVP (L5-L4) Zeo-P2A was a gift from Christopher Newgard (Addgene plasmid # 121719 ; http://n2t.net/addgene:121719 ; RRID:Addgene_121719)
