[The description below was written by a language model from this plasmid's Addgene catalogue record and pLannotate feature annotations shown in this document.]
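Description:
KK802: pMVP (L5-L4) Zeo-P2A is a Gateway entry plasmid from the pMVP modular cloning platform, built on the Invitrogen pDONR221 P5-P4 backbone. It is a small (about 3.1 kb) bacterial cloning vector that is not itself an expression construct. It is propagated in E. coli through a high-copy ColE1/pUC-type origin and selected with kanamycin via an aminoglycoside phosphotransferase gene. Typical pDONR backbone elements are annotated around the cassette, including rrnB T1 and T2 transcription terminators upstream, which insulate the insert from read-through transcription, and a T7 promoter on the far side. The short lacI and lacZα matches are only fragments.

The payload is a 516 bp synthetic module flanked by attL5 and attL4 recombination sites. It consists of a Xenopus β-globin 5'-UTR translational enhancer followed by the Sh ble coding sequence (BleoR), which confers resistance to Zeocin, bleomycin and phleomycin. According to the catalogue entry, this is followed by a P2A self-cleaving peptide. The P2A is not separately annotated in the feature table but would lie in the interval between the BleoR gene and attL4. The insert is described as "open", which indicates that the reading frame continues without a stop codon. When the module is joined upstream of a gene of interest in a four-component MultiSite Gateway Pro LR reaction, the Zeocin marker and the downstream protein are translated from one transcript and separated by ribosomal skipping at P2A. No promoter is carried in this module, and one would presumably be supplied by another entry plasmid or the destination vector. The plasmid therefore serves as a building block for linking drug selection directly to transgene expression.
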