Features (pLannotate 1.2.2; 11 found; start..end, strand, type, name):
    121..213     +  CDS            lacI (fragment): lac repressor; lacI; The lac repressor binds to the lac operator to inhibit transcription in E. coli. This inhibition can be relieved by adding lactose or isopropyl-β-D-thiogalactopyranoside (IPTG).
    268..295     -  terminator     rrnB T2 terminator: transcription terminator T2 from the E. coli rrnB gene
    427..470     +  terminator     rrnB T1 terminator: Escherichia coli rrnB; transcription terminator T1 from the E. coli rrnB gene
    517..553     -  CDS            lacZα (fragment): LacZα fragment of β-galactosidase; lacZ fragment
    570..665     +  protein_bind   attL5: mutant version of attL; recombination site for the Gateway® LR reaction LR Clonase™
    680..722     +  5'UTR          Xenopus globin 5'-UTR: translational enhancer from the 5'-UTR of the major beta-globin gene of Xenopus laevis
    734..1105    +  CDS            BleoR: antibiotic-binding protein; Sh ble from Streptoalloteichus hindustanus; confers resistance to bleomycin, phleomycin, and Zeocin™
   1185..1280    -  protein_bind   attL4: mutant version of attL; recombination site for the Gateway® LR reaction LR Clonase™
   1312..1330    -  promoter       T7 promoter: promoter for bacteriophage T7 RNA polymerase
   1464..2273    +  CDS            KanR: aminoglycoside phosphotransferase; aph(3')-Ia; confers resistance to kanamycin in bacteria or G418 (Geneticin®) in eukaryotes
   2420..3008    +  rep_origin     ori: high-copy-number ColE1/pMB1/pBR322/pUC origin of replication
>Addgene plasmid #121719 | KK802: pMVP (L5-L4) Zeo-P2A | addgene full sequence | sequence record 237082 | Addgene NGS Result
CTTTCCTGCGTTATCCCCTGATTCTGTGGATAACCGTATTACCGCCTTTGAGTGAGCTGATACCGCTCGC
CGCAGCCGAACGACCGAGCGCAGCGAGTCAGTGAGCGAGGAAGCGGAAGAGCGCCCAATACGCAAACCGC
CTCTCCCCGCGCGTTGGCCGATTCATTAATGCAGCTGGCACGACAGGTTTCCCGACTGGAAAGCGGGCAG
TGAGCGCAACGCAATTAATACGCGTACCGCTAGCCAGGAAGAGTTTGTAGAAACGCAAAAAGGCCATCCG
TCAGGATGGCCTTCTGCTTAGTTTGATGCCTGGCAGTTTATGGCGGGCGTCCTGCCCGCCACCCTCCGGG
CCGTTGCTTCACAACGTTCAAATCCGCTCCCGGCGGATTTGTCCTACTCAGGAGAGCGTTCACCGACAAA
CAACAGATAAAACGAAAGGCCCAGTCTTCCGACTGAGCCTTTCGTTTTATTTGATGCCTGGCAGTTCCCT
ACTCTCGCGTTAACGCTAGCATGGATGTTTTCCCAGTCACGACGTTGTAAAACGACGGCCAGTCTTAAGC
TCGGGCCCCAAATAATGATTTTATTTTGACTGATAGTGACCTGTTCGTTGCAACAAATTGATGAGCAATG
CTTTTTTATAATGCCAACTTTGTATACAAAAGTTGTAGAATACAAGCTTCTTGTTCTTTTTGCAGAAGCT
CAGAATAAACGCTCAACTTTGGCAGATCTGAACATGGCCAAGTTGACCAGTGCCGTTCCGGTGCTCACCG
CGCGCGACGTCGCCGGAGCGGTCGAGTTCTGGACCGACCGGCTCGGGTTCTCCCGGGACTTCGTGGAGGA
CGACTTCGCCGGTGTGGTCCGGGACGACGTGACCCTGTTCATCAGCGCGGTCCAGGACCAGGTGGTGCCG
GACAACACCCTGGCCTGGGTGTTGGTGCGCGGCCTGGACGAGCTGTACGCCGAGTGGTCGGAGGTCGTGT
CCACGAACTTCCGGGACGCCTCCGGGCCGGCCATGACCGAGATCGGCGAGCAGCCGTGGGGGCGGGAGTT
CGCCCTGCGCGACCCGGCCGGCAACTGCGTGCACTTCGTGGCCGAGGAGCAGGACGCCGGATCCGGAGCT
ACTAATTTCTCTCTGTTAAAGCAGGCAGGAGATGTGGAGGAGAATCCAGGTCCTAAGGCCCACCCAACTT
TTCTATACAAAGTTGGCATTATAAGAAAGCATTGCTTATCAATTTGTTGCAACGAACAGGTCACTATCAG
TCAAAATAAAATCATTATTTGCCATCCAGCTGCAGGGCGGCCGCGATATCCCCTATAGTGAGTCGTATTA
CATGGTCATAGCTGTTTCCTGGCAGCTCTGGCCCGTGTCTCAAAATCTCTGATGTTACATTGCACAAGAT
AAAAATATATCATCATGAACAATAAAACTGTCTGCTTACATAAACAGTAATACAAGGGGTGTTATGAGCC
ATATTCAACGGGAAACGTCGAGGCCGCGATTAAATTCCAACATGGATGCTGATTTATATGGGTATAAATG
GGCTCGCGATAATGTCGGGCAATCAGGTGCGACAATCTATCGCTTGTATGGGAAGCCCGATGCGCCAGAG
TTGTTTCTGAAACATGGCAAAGGTAGCGTTGCCAATGATGTTACAGATGAGATGGTCAGACTAAACTGGC
TGACGGAATTTATGCCTCTTCCGACCATCAAGCATTTTATCCGTACTCCTGATGATGCATGGTTACTCAC
CACTGCGATCCCCGGAAAAACAGCATTCCAGGTATTAGAAGAATATCCTGATTCAGGTGAAAATATTGTT
GATGCGCTGGCAGTGTTCCTGCGCCGGTTGCATTCGATTCCTGTTTGTAATTGTCCTTTTAACAGCGATC
GCGTATTTCGTCTCGCTCAGGCGCAATCACGAATGAATAACGGTTTGGTTGATGCGAGTGATTTTGATGA
CGAGCGTAATGGCTGGCCTGTTGAACAAGTCTGGAAAGAAATGCATAAACTTTTGCCATTCTCACCGGAT
TCAGTCGTCACTCATGGTGATTTCTCACTTGATAACCTTATTTTTGACGAGGGGAAATTAATAGGTTGTA
TTGATGTTGGACGAGTCGGAATCGCAGACCGATACCAGGATCTTGCCATCCTATGGAACTGCCTCGGTGA
GTTTTCTCCTTCATTACAGAAACGGCTTTTTCAAAAATATGGTATTGATAATCCTGATATGAATAAATTG
CAGTTTCATTTGATGCTCGATGAGTTTTTCTAATCAGAATTGGTTAATTGGTTGTAACACTGGCAGAGCA
TTACGCTGACTTGACGGGACGGCGCAAGCTCATGACCAAAATCCCTTAACGTGAGTTACGCGTCGTTCCA
CTGAGCGTCAGACCCCGTAGAAAAGATCAAAGGATCTTCTTGAGATCCTTTTTTTCTGCGCGTAATCTGC
TGCTTGCAAACAAAAAAACCACCGCTACCAGCGGTGGTTTGTTTGCCGGATCAAGAGCTACCAACTCTTT
TTCCGAAGGTAACTGGCTTCAGCAGAGCGCAGATACCAAATACTGTTCTTCTAGTGTAGCCGTAGTTAGG
CCACCACTTCAAGAACTCTGTAGCACCGCCTACATACCTCGCTCTGCTAATCCTGTTACCAGTGGCTGCT
GCCAGTGGCGATAAGTCGTGTCTTACCGGGTTGGACTCAAGACGATAGTTACCGGATAAGGCGCAGCGGT
CGGGCTGAACGGGGGGTTCGTGCACACAGCCCAGCTTGGAGCGAACGACCTACACCGAACTGAGATACCT
ACAGCGTGAGCTATGAGAAAGCGCCACGCTTCCCGAAGGGAGAAAGGCGGACAGGTATCCGGTAAGCGGC
AGGGTCGGAACAGGAGAGCGCACGAGGGAGCTTCCAGGGGGAAACGCCTGGTATCTTTATAGTCCTGTCG
GGTTTCGCCACCTCTGACTTGAGCGTCGATTTTTGTGATGCTCGTCAGGGGGGCGGAGCCTATGGAAAAA
CGCCAGCAACGCGGCCTTTTTACGGTTCCTGGCCTTTTGCTGGCCTTTTGCTCACATGTT
